Addgene plasmid #126505: pWJB30
Purpose: Salmonella typhimurium diguanylate cyclase AdrA cloned as AdrA-8xHis in pBAD30
Depositing lab: Ute Romling. Depositing organization: Karolinska Institutet. Publication: GGDEF and EAL domains inversely regulate cyclic di-GMP levels and transition from sessility to motility. Simm R, Morr M, Kader A, Nimtz M, Romling U. Mol Microbiol. 2004 Aug;53(4):1123-34. doi: 10.1111/j.1365-2958.2004.04206.x. PubMed 15306016.
Backbone
  Vector backbone: pBAD30
  Backbone manufacturer: Guzman et al, J Bacteriol, 1995, 177(14):4121-30
  Backbone size w/o insert (bp): 4919
  Total vector size (bp): 6070
  Vector type: Bacterial Expression
  Selectable markers: Nalidixic acid resistance
Growth in bacteria
  Bacterial resistance: Ampicillin, 100 μg/mL
  Growth temperature: 37°C
  Growth strain: DH5alpha
  Growth instructions: optional other temperatures
  Copy number: Low Copy
Gene/Insert
  Gene/Insert name: adrA-8xHis (alt name: yaiC)
  Species: Salmonella typhimurium ATCC14028 Nal resistant
  Insert size (bp): 1151
  GenBank ID: EMBL:ACY86975.1
  Promoter: PBAD30
  Tag / fusion protein: 8xHis (C terminal on insert)
  Cloning method: Restriction Enzyme; 5′ cloning site XbaI (not destroyed); 3′ cloning site HindIII (not destroyed)
  Sequencing primers: 5′ ggctagcgaattcgagct; 3′ aatcttctctcatccgcc
Terms and licenses: Academic/Nonprofit Terms; Industry Terms: Not Available to Industry
How to cite: pWJB30 was a gift from Ute Romling (Addgene plasmid # 126505 ; http://n2t.net/addgene:126505 ; RRID:Addgene_126505)
