[The description below was written by a language model from this plasmid's Addgene catalogue record and pLannotate feature annotations shown in this document.]
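Description:
pWJB30 is a bacterial expression plasmid built on the arabinose-inducible vector pBAD30, carrying the Salmonella typhimurium diguanylate cyclase gene adrA (also called yaiC) with a C-terminal 8xHis tag. It replicates from the p15A origin, which gives a low-to-medium copy number and is compatible with ColE1-type plasmids in the same cell, and it is selected with ampicillin through the β-lactamase gene and its own promoter. An M13 phage origin is also present. The short annotated fragments of tetracycline and chloramphenicol resistance genes, bom, and RSF and ColE1 origins look like non-functional backbone remnants or partial homology matches. The catalogue also lists nalidixic acid resistance. This most likely reflects the nalidixic acid-resistant ATCC14028 strain from which the insert was taken, since no such marker appears in the feature table.

The insert of roughly 1.15 kb was cloned between XbaI and HindIII sites in the polylinker, downstream of the araBAD promoter. The divergently transcribed araC regulator on the same plasmid activates the promoter when L-arabinose is present and represses it otherwise, so expression is tightly controlled and can be titrated. rrnB terminator sequences follow the cassette. The annotation software labels the coding region as the E. coli K-12 homologue dgcC and the histidine tract as a fragment of a composite tag, but these are similarity-based calls for the Salmonella adrA-8xHis fusion. AdrA is a GGDEF-domain protein that synthesises the second messenger cyclic di-GMP. The plasmid suits controlled overproduction of AdrA to raise cyclic di-GMP levels and study the resulting shift between sessile and motile behaviour, and the His tag allows detection or affinity purification.
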