Features (pLannotate 1.2.2; 18 found; start..end, strand, type, name):
     59..145     -  terminator     rrnB T1 terminator: Escherichia coli rrnB; transcription terminator T1 from the E. coli rrnB gene
    147..262     -  ncRNA          5S rRNA: Accession: RF00001 - 5S ribosomal RNA
    362..379     -  CDS            capTEV™ (fragment): composite tag for in vivo biotinylation, TEV protease cleavage, and 6xHis tagging
    380..1489    -  CDS            dgcC: DGCC_ECOLI - Also known as adrA, yaiC. Experimental evidence at protein level: Swiss-Prot protein existence level 1. A probable diguanylate cyclase. The last member of a cascade of expressed proteins, its expression requires DgcM. DgcC production induces biosynthesis of cellulose in some E.coli isolates, but not in K12 strains. Cyclic-di-GMP is a second messenger which controls cell surface-associated traits in bacteria. From Escherichia coli (strain K12).
   1505..1537    -  misc_feature   MCS (fragment): pUC18/19 multiple cloning site
   1558..1842    -  promoter       araBAD promoter: araBAD; promoter of the L-arabinose operon of E. coli; the araC regulatory gene is transcribed in the opposite direction (Guzman et al., 1995)
   1869..2747    +  CDS            araC: L-arabinose regulatory protein; araC
   2837..2855    -  promoter       tet promoter (fragment): E. coli promoter for tetracycline efflux protein gene
   2865..2983    +  CDS            TcR (fragment): tetracycline efflux protein; tet; confers resistance to tetracycline
   3022..3567    +  rep_origin     p15A ori: Plasmids containing the medium-copy-number p15A origin of replication can be propagated in E. coli cells that contain a second plasmid with the ColE1 origin.
   3655..3710    +  rep_origin     RSF ori (fragment): Plasmids containing the RSF 1030 origin of replication can be propagated in E. coli cells that contain additional plasmids with compatible origins.
   3809..3830    -  misc_feature   bom (fragment): basis of mobility region from pBR322
   3832..3977    +  CDS            CmR (fragment): chloramphenicol acetyltransferase; cat; confers resistance to chloramphenicol
   4189..4422    -  rep_origin     ori (fragment): high-copy-number ColE1/pMB1/pBR322/pUC origin of replication
   4608..4988    -  rep_origin     M13 ori (sequence partly withheld): M13 bacteriophage origin of replication; arrow indicates direction of (+) strand synthesis
   5030..5890    -  CDS            AmpR: β-lactamase; bla; confers resistance to ampicillin, carbenicillin, and related antibiotics
   5891..5982    -  promoter       AmpR promoter: bla
   6001..6028    -  terminator     rrnB T2 terminator: transcription terminator T2 from the E. coli rrnB gene
>Addgene plasmid #126505 | pWJB30 | addgene full sequence | sequence record 252582 | Addgene NGS Result
GTCCTGCCCGCCACCCTCCGGGCCGTTGCTTCGCAACGTTCAAATCCGCTCCCGGCGGATTTGTCCTACT
CAGGAGAGCGTTCACCGACAAACAACAGATAAAACGAAAGGCCCAGTCTTTCGACTGAGCCTTTCGTTTT
ATTTGATGCCTGGCAGTTCCCTACTCTCGCATGGGGAGACCCCACACTACCATCGGCGCTACGGCGTTTC
ACTTCTGAGTTCGGCATGGGGTCAGGTGGGACCACCGCGCTACTGCCGCCAGGCAAATTCTGTTTTATCA
GACCGCTTCTGCGTTCTGATTTAATCTGTATCAGGCTGAAAATCTTCTCTCATCCGCCAAAACAGCCAAG
CTTCAATGATGATGATGATGATGATGATGTGCCGCCACTTCGGTGCGGTTACGTCCGGCATTCTTTGCTT
TGTAAAGCGCCATATCCGCAGACTTTAGCCATTCCCGATAATGACCGATTTGTGGCGTTAACGGCGCCAC
GCCCACGCTGATACGTAACATGACCTGCGGCGCGCCCGGCAAGCGTAAGGTATTTAGCCGTTCATGCACT
CGCGACATGGCGGTAATCGCGCTGTCTGCCGGCGTTCCGCACATAATCACCGCAAATTCGTCGCCGCCAA
AGCGCCCGATAATATCACTCCCGCGTAGCGTTATCTGTAATTGACGCGTCAGGGCGATAATAGCCTCATC
CCCAACATCATGTCCCCAGGTGTCGTTAATGCTCTTAAAATGATCGATATCGATAATCAACAATGTCGCC
TCCCGATGGTGGCGTCGGCTGTGATCGAATTCATTACGTAATAAAATTTCCCAGTGGCGTCGGTTATAGA
CGCCGGTCATGCCATCCCGCGAGCTCATCGCCTGCAAGCGTCGCTTATGTTCCGCTAATTTAATGGCCGT
TTGGTAACTTACCCAGGCGAACAGAAGCGGATACAACATAATGACGGGCAAAGAGAGCGTGACTTCCAGC
GACGAGCTTCGCATCGCGACGGGTAGCCCGGCAAGCTGCAACGTCACCAGACATGACGCCAGCAAAAGGC
CCATTCCGACAGTGAATAGCCGCCGCCCGCCAGCGCCCATCAGATTCATGCTCATCATCATAAACAGCGC
GGCGGCAGGCAACATATTGACGCCCATCAGCGCGATCCACATGCCGGAGAGGATCGCATCCACTTTCAGG
TTGTAAATTTCCTGGCGTAGCGGATCAAGGGCTTTCGCCGCCCACTGCCATGCCAGATGCGGCCAGACAA
AAGACCAGCCGACCAGCAATAGCCACCAGCCGCCAAAGACAGGTTGCGTCACTAACACGGCGGCCACCGG
TAAAAACATCCCCCCTAACCCCACCGCACGCGGTAGCCTGATGCGCCGGGCGAAGCGCAACCCGGAGCGC
TGACGATCATCAGGAGGGTCAGGCGGCGCTACCGCCTGTTCAACCGCTTTTCGGTAAAAATTTTCATCAT
TCATTATTTTTGGGAACATTTAGAAACCTCCTTATCTAGAGGATCCCCGGGTACCGAGCTCGAATTCGCT
AGCCCAAAAAAACGGGTATGGAGAAACAGTAGAGAGTTGCGATAAAAAGCGTCAGGTAGGATCCGCTAAT
CTTATGGATAAAAATGCTATGGCATAGCAAAGTGTGACGCCGTGCAAATAATCAATGTGGACTTTTCTGC
CGTGATTATAGACACTTTTGTTACGCGTTTTTGTCATGGCTTTGGTCCCGCTTTGTTACAGAATGCTTTT
AATAAGCGGGGTTACCGGTTTGGTTAGCGAGAAGAGCCAGTAAAAGACGCAGTGACGGCAATGTCTGATG
CAATATGGACAATTGGTTTCTTCTCTGAATGGCGGGAGTATGAAAAGTATGGCTGAAGCGCAAAATGATC
CCCTGCTGCCGGGATACTCGTTTAATGCCCATCTGGTGGCGGGTTTAACGCCGATTGAGGCCAACGGTTA
TCTCGATTTTTTTATCGACCGACCGCTGGGAATGAAAGGTTATATTCTCAATCTCACCATTCGCGGTCAG
GGGGTGGTGAAAAATCAGGGACGAGAATTTGTTTGCCGACCGGGTGATATTTTGCTGTTCCCGCCAGGAG
AGATTCATCACTACGGTCGTCATCCGGAGGCTCGCGAATGGTATCACCAGTGGGTTTACTTTCGTCCGCG
CGCCTACTGGCATGAATGGCTTAACTGGCCGTCAATATTTGCCAATACGGGGTTCTTTCGCCCGGATGAA
GCGCACCAGCCGCATTTCAGCGACCTGTTTGGGCAAATCATTAACGCCGGGCAAGGGGAAGGGCGCTATT
CGGAGCTGCTGGCGATAAATCTGCTTGAGCAATTGTTACTGCGGCGCATGGAAGCGATTAACGAGTCGCT
CCATCCACCGATGGATAATCGGGTACGCGAGGCTTGTCAGTACATCAGCGATCACCTGGCAGACAGCAAT
TTTGATATCGCCAGCGTCGCACAGCATGTTTGCTTGTCGCCGTCGCGTCTGTCACATCTTTTCCGCCAGC
AGTTAGGGATTAGCGTCTTAAGCTGGCGCGAGGACCAACGTATCAGCCAGGCGAAGCTGCTTTTGAGCAC
CACCCGGATGCCTATCGCCACCGTCGGTCGCAATGTTGGTTTTGACGATCAACTCTATTTCTCGCGGGTA
TTTAAAAAATGCACCGGGGCCAGCCCGAGCGAGTTCCGTGCCGGTTGTGAAGAAAAAGTGAATGATGTAG
CCGTCAAGTTGTCATAATTGGTAACGAATCAGACAATTGACGGCTTGACGGAGTAGCATAGGGTTTGCAG
AATCCCTGCTTCGTCCATTTGACAGGCACATTATGCATCGATGATAAGCTGTCAAACATGAGCAGATCCT
CTACGCCGGACGCATCGTGGCCGGCATCACCGGCGCCACAGGTGCGGTTGCTGGCGCCTATATCGCCGAC
ATCACCGATGGGGAAGATCGGGCTCGCCACTTCGGGCTCATGATCCTAGAAATATTTTATCTGATTAATA
AGATGATCTTCTTGAGATCGTTTTGGTCTGCGCGTAATCTCTTGCTCTGAAAACGAAAAAACCGCCTTGC
AGGGCGGTTTTTCGAAGGTTCTCTGAGCTACCAACTCTTTGAACCGAGGTAACTGGCTTGGAGGAGCGCA
GTCACCAAAACTTGTCCTTTCAGTTTAGCCTTAACCGGCGCATGACTTCAAGACTAACTCCTCTAAATCA
ATTACCAGTGGCTGCTGCCAGTGGTGCTTTTGCATGTCTTTCCGGGTTGGACTCAAGACGATAGTTACCG
GATAAGGCGCAGCGGTCGGACTGAACGGGGGGTTCGTGCATACAGTCCAGCTTGGAGCGAACTGCCTACC
CGGAACTGAGTGTCAGGCGTGGAATGAGACAAACGCGGCCATAACAGCGGAATGACACCGGTAAACCGAA
AGGCAGGAACAGGAGAGCGCACGAGGGAGCCGCCAGGGGGAAACGCCTGGTATCTTTATAGTCCTGTCGG
GTTTCGCCACCACTGATTTGAGCGTCAGATTTCGTGATGCTTGTCAGGGGGGCGGAGCCTATGGAAAAAC
GGCTTTGCCGCGGCCCTCTCACTTCCCTGTTAAGTATCTTCCTGGCATCTTCCAGGAAATCTCCGCCCCG
TTCGTAAGCCATTTCCGCTCGCCGCAGTCGAACGACCGAGCGTAGCGAGTCAGTGAGCGAGGAAGCGGAA
TATATCCTGTATCACATATTCTGCTGACGCACCGGTGCAGCCTTTTTTCTCCTGCCACATGAAGCACTTC
ACTGACACCCTCATCAGTGCCAACATAGTAAGCCAGTATACACTCCGCTAGCCATGGGCAAATATTATAC
GCAAGGCGACAAGGTGCTGATGCCGCTGGCGATTCAGGTTCATCATGCCGTTTGTGATGGCTTCCATGTC
GGCAGAATGCTTAATGAATTACAACAGTACTGCGATGAGTGGCAGGGCGGGGCGTAATTTTTTTAAGGCA
GTTATTGGTGCCCTTAAACGCCTGGTTGCTACGCCTGAATAAGTGATAATAAGCGGATGAATGGCAGAAA
TTCGAAAGCAAATTCGACCCGGTCGTCGGTTCAGGGCAGGGTCGTTAAATAGCCGCTTATGTCTATTGCT
GGTTTACCGGTTTATTGACTACCGGAAGCAGTGTGACCGTGTGCTTCTCAAATGCCTGACTGGTAACAGG
ATTAGCAGAGCGAGGTATGTAGGCGGTGCTACAGAGTTCTTGAAGTGGTGGCCTAACTACGGCTACACTA
GAAGGACAGTATTTGGTATCTGCGCTCTGCTGAAGCCAGTTACCTTCGGAAAAAGAGTTGGTAGCTCTTG
ATCCGGCAAACAAACCACCGCTGGTAGCGGTGGTTTTTTTGTTTGCAAGCAGCAGATTACGCGCAGAAAA
AAAGGATCTCAAGAAGATCCTTTGATCTTTTCTACGGGGTCTGACGCTCAGTGGAACGAAAACTCACGTT
AAGGGATTTTGGTCATGAGATTATCAAAAAGGATCTTCACCTAGATCCTTTTAAATTGTAAACGTTAATA
TTTTGTTAAAATTCGCGTTAAATTTTTGTTAAATCAGCTCATTTTTTAACCAATAGGCCGAAATCGGCAA
AATCCCTTATAAATCAAAAGAATAGCCCGAGATAGGGT
[37 nt withheld, positions 4659-4695]
AAAGAACGTGGACTCCAACGTCAAAGG
[141 nt withheld, positions 4723-4863]
G
[125 nt withheld, positions 4865-4989]
AATCAATCTAAAGTATATATGAGTAAACTTGGTCTGACAGTTACCAATGCTTAATCAGTGAGGCACCTAT
CTCAGCGATCTGTCTATTTCGTTCATCCATAGTTGCCTGACTCCCCGTCGTGTAGATAACTACGATACGG
GAGGGCTTACCATCTGGCCCCAGTGCTGCAATGATACCGCGAGACCCACGCTCACCGGCTCCAGATTTAT
CAGCAATAAACCAGCCAGCCGGAAGGGCCGAGCGCAGAAGTGGTCCTGCAACTTTATCCGCCTCCATCCA
GTCTATTAATTGTTGCCGGGAAGCTAGAGTAAGTAGTTCGCCAGTTAATAGTTTGCGCAACGTTGTTGCC
ATTGCTGCAGGCATCGTGGTGTCACGCTCGTCGTTTGGTATGGCTTCATTCAGCTCCGGTTCCCAACGAT
CAAGGCGAGTTACATGATCCCCCATGTTGTGCAAAAAAGCGGTTAGCTCCTTCGGTCCTCCGATCGTTGT
CAGAAGTAAGTTGGCCGCAGTGTTATCACTCATGGTTATGGCAGCACTGCATAATTCTCTTACTGTCATG
CCATCCGTAAGATGCTTTTCTGTGACTGGTGAGTACTCAACCAAGTCATTCTGAGAATAGTGTATGCGGC
GACCGAGTTGCTCTTGCCCGGCGTCAACACGGGATAATACCGCGCCACATAGCAGAACTTTAAAAGTGCT
CATCATTGGAAAACGTTCTTCGGGGCGAAAACTCTCAAGGATCTTACCGCTGTTGAGATCCAGTTCGATG
TAACCCACTCGTGCACCCAACTGATCTTCAGCATCTTTTACTTTCACCAGCGTTTCTGGGTGAGCAAAAA
CAGGAAGGCAAAATGCCGCAAAAAAGGGAATAAGGGCGACACGGAAATGTTGAATACTCATACTCTTCCT
TTTTCAATATTATTGAAGCATTTATCAGGGTTATTGTCTCATGAGCGGATACATATTTGAATGTATTTAG
AAAAATAAACAAAAGAGTTTGTAGAAACGCAAAAAGGCCATCCGTCAGGATGGCCTTCTGCTTAATTTGA
TGCCTGGCAGTTTATGGCGGGC
